Addgene plasmid #143343: TFORF2127
Purpose: Lentiviral vector for overexpressing transcription factor ORFs with unique 24-bp barcodes. Barcodes facilitate identification of transcription factors in pooled screens.
Depositing lab: Feng Zhang. Depositing organization: Broad Institute. Publication: A transcription factor atlas of directed differentiation. Joung J, Ma S, Tay T, Geiger-Schuller KR, Kirchgatterer PC, Verdine VK, Guo B, Arias-Garcia MA, Allen WE, Singh A, Kuksenko O, Abudayyeh OO, Gootenberg JS, Fu Z, Macrae RK, Buenrostro JD, Regev A, Zhang F. Cell. 2023 Jan 5;186(1):209-229.e26. doi: 10.1016/j.cell.2022.11.026. PubMed 36608654.
Backbone
  Vector backbone: pLX_TRC317
  Backbone manufacturer: Broad Institute Genetic Perturbation Platform
  Backbone size w/o insert (bp): 8264
  Vector type: Mammalian Expression, Lentiviral
  Selectable markers: Puromycin
Growth in bacteria
  Bacterial resistance: Ampicillin, 100 μg/mL
  Growth temperature: 37°C
  Growth strain: NEB Stable
  Copy number: High Copy
Gene/Insert
  Gene/Insert name: ZNF746
  Species: H. sapiens (human)
  Insert size (bp): 2039
  Entrez Gene: ZNF746 (a.k.a. PARIS)
  Promoter: EF1a
  Cloning method: Unknown
  Sequencing primers: 5′ GGGTGGAGACTGAAGTTAGGCCAG; 3′ CACATAGCGTAAAAGGAGCAACATAG
Terms and licenses: Academic/Nonprofit Terms; Industry Terms: Not Available to Industry
Depositor comments: NM_001163474,ENST00000458143 . The transcription factor ORF portion of this plasmid was synthesized by Genewiz. Please test multiple small colonies in case of plasmid recombination. To make this collection available in a timely manner, a portion of this collection was not fully sequenced by Addgene. If an Addgene verified full plasmid sequence is not available, please contact us prior to placing an order to request the full sequence.
How to cite: TFORF2127 was a gift from Feng Zhang (Addgene plasmid # 143343 ; http://n2t.net/addgene:143343 ; RRID:Addgene_143343)
