[The description below was written by a language model from this plasmid's Addgene catalogue record and pLannotate feature annotations shown in this document.]
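Description:
TFORF2127 is a lentiviral mammalian expression plasmid built on the pLX_TRC317 backbone and carrying the human transcription factor ZNF746 (also known as PARIS), a repressor reported to bind a TATTTT(T/G) consensus motif and repress PGC-1α transcription. It belongs to a barcoded transcription factor ORF collection in which each ORF is paired with a unique 24-bp barcode, so the factor carried by a cell can be identified in pooled overexpression screens. The barcode is not annotated in the feature table. The sequenced record is about 10.3 kb, which agrees with the stated backbone and insert sizes. In bacteria the plasmid is maintained by a high-copy ColE1/pUC-type origin and selected with ampicillin through β-lactamase. An f1 origin and remnants of lac and T7/T3 cloning elements are also present in the backbone. The depositor notes a risk of recombination during propagation.

The viral cassette has a third-generation, self-inactivating layout. An RSV promoter drives a truncated HIV-1 5' LTR, followed by the Ψ packaging signal with a gag fragment, the RRE for Rev-dependent nuclear export, and a cPPT/CTS. The cassette ends in a ΔU3 3' LTR followed by an SV40 polyadenylation signal. Within the provirus, an SV40 early promoter/origin region drives puromycin N-acetyltransferase for selecting transduced cells. Downstream, the strong constitutive EF-1α promoter drives the ZNF746 coding sequence, and a WPRE follows to enhance transcript expression. Short hits annotated as U6 promoter, small t antigen and Rev fragments appear to be partial matches to backbone or linker sequence rather than functional units. The construct is used to produce lentivirus for stable ZNF746 overexpression, for example in screens of directed differentiation.
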