Features (pLannotate 1.2.2; 31 found; start..end, strand, type, name):
      5..231     +  promoter       RSV promoter: Rous sarcoma virus enhancer/promoter
    232..412     +  LTR            5' LTR (truncated): truncated 5' long terminal repeat (LTR) from HIV-1
    459..584     +  misc_feature   HIV-1 Ψ: packaging signal of human immunodeficiency virus type 1
    568..931     +  CDS            HIV-1 gag (fragment): gag protein from human immunodeficiency virus 1; gag
   1077..1310    +  misc_feature   RRE: The Rev response element (RRE) of HIV-1 allows for Rev-dependent mRNA export from the nucleus to the cytoplasm.
   1687..1713    +  CDS            Rev (fragment): human immunodeficiency virus 1 (HIV-1) Rev protein; rev; enhances nuclear export of unspliced and incompletely spliced viral mRNAs
   1720..1743    +  promoter       SV40 promoter (fragment): SV40 early promoter
   1744..1815    +  promoter       SV40 promoter (fragment): SV40 enhancer and early promoter
   1839..1974    +  rep_origin     SV40 ori: SV40 origin of replication
   2020..2616    +  CDS            PuroR (fragment): puromycin N-acetyltransferase; pac from Streptomyces; confers resistance to puromycin
   2665..2782    +  misc_feature   cPPT/CTS: central polypurine tract and central termination sequence of HIV-1
   2847..2913    +  CDS            small t antigen (fragment): SV40 (simian virus 40) small t antigen
   2920..4098    +  promoter       EF-1α promoter: strong constitutive promoter for human elongation factor EF-1α
   4115..6049    +  CDS            ZNF746: ZN746_HUMAN - Also known as PARIS. Experimental evidence at protein level: Swiss-Prot protein existence level 1. Transcription repressor that specifically binds to the 5'- TATTTT[T/G]-3' consensus sequence on promoters and repress transcription of PGC-1-alpha (PPARGC1A), thereby playing a role in regulation of neuron death. From Homo sapiens (Human).
   6065..6118    +  promoter       U6 promoter (fragment): RNA polymerase III promoter for human U6 snRNA
   6160..6748    +  misc_feature   WPRE: woodchuck hepatitis virus posttranscriptional regulatory element
   6799..6818    +  misc_feature   cPPT/CTS (fragment): central polypurine tract and central termination sequence of HIV-1
   6820..7053    +  LTR            3' LTR (ΔU3): self-inactivating 3' long terminal repeat (LTR) from HIV-1
   7131..7252    +  polyA_signal   SV40 poly(A) signal: SV40 polyadenylation signal
   7292..7427    +  rep_origin     SV40 ori: SV40 origin of replication
   7448..7466    -  promoter       T7 promoter: promoter for bacteriophage T7 RNA polymerase
   7474..7629    +  CDS            lacZα (fragment): LacZα fragment of β-galactosidase; lacZ fragment
   7634..8062    +  rep_origin     f1 ori (sequence partly withheld): f1 bacteriophage origin of replication; arrow indicates direction of (+) strand synthesis
   8115..8219    +  promoter       AmpR promoter: bla
   8220..9080    +  CDS            AmpR: β-lactamase; bla; confers resistance to ampicillin, carbenicillin, and related antibiotics
   9251..9839    +  rep_origin     ori: high-copy-number ColE1/pMB1/pBR322/pUC origin of replication
  10022..10114   +  CDS            lacI (fragment): lac repressor; lacI; The lac repressor binds to the lac operator to inhibit transcription in E. coli. This inhibition can be relieved by adding lactose or isopropyl-β-D-thiogalactopyranoside (IPTG).
  10127..10148   +  protein_bind   CAP binding site: CAP binding activates transcription in the presence of cAMP. E. coli catabolite activator protein
  10163..10193   +  promoter       lac promoter: promoter for the E. coli lac operon
  10201..10217   +  protein_bind   lac operator: The lac repressor binds to the lac operator to inhibit transcription in E. coli. This inhibition can be relieved by adding lactose or isopropyl-β-D-thiogalactopyranoside (IPTG). lac repressor encoded by lacI
  10262..10280   +  promoter       T3 promoter: promoter for bacteriophage T3 RNA polymerase
>Addgene plasmid #143343 | TFORF2127 | addgene full sequence | sequence record 400330 | Addgene NGS Result
TTAATGTAGTCTTATGCAATACTCTTGTAGTCTTGCAACATGGTAACGATGAGTTAGCAACATGCCTTAC
AAGGAGAGAAAAAGCACCGTGCATGCCGATTGGTGGAAGTAAGGTGGTACGATCGTGCCTTATTAGGAAG
GCAACAGACGGGTCTGACATGGATTGGACGAACCACTGAATTGCCGCATTGCAGAGATATTGTATTTAAG
TGCCTAGCTCGATACATAAACGGGTCTCTCTGGTTAGACCAGATCTGAGCCTGGGAGCTCTCTGGCTAAC
TAGGGAACCCACTGCTTAAGCCTCAATAAAGCTTGCCTTGAGTGCTTCAAGTAGTGTGTGCCCGTCTGTT
GTGTGACTCTGGTAACTAGAGATCCCTCAGACCCTTTTAGTCAGTGTGGAAAATCTCTAGCAGTGGCGCC
CGAACAGGGACTTGAAAGCGAAAGGGAAACCAGAGGAGCTCTCTCGACGCAGGACTCGGCTTGCTGAAGC
GCGCACGGCAAGAGGCGAGGGGCGGCGACTGGTGAGTACGCCAAAAATTTTGACTAGCGGAGGCTAGAAG
GAGAGAGATGGGTGCGAGAGCGTCAGTATTAAGCGGGGGAGAATTAGATCGCGATGGGAAAAAATTCGGT
TAAGGCCAGGGGGAAAGAAAAAATATAAATTAAAACATATAGTATGGGCAAGCAGGGAGCTAGAACGATT
CGCAGTTAATCCTGGCCTGTTAGAAACATCAGAAGGCTGTAGACAAATACTGGGACAGCTACAACCATCC
CTTCAGACAGGATCAGAAGAACTTAGATCATTATATAATACAGTAGCAACCCTCTATTGTGTGCATCAAA
GGATAGAGATAAAAGACACCAAGGAAGCTTTAGACAAGATAGAGGAAGAGCAAAACAAAAGTAAGACCAC
CGCACAGCAAGCGGCCGCTGATCTTCAGACCTGGAGGAGGAGATATGAGGGACAATTGGAGAAGTGAATT
ATATAAATATAAAGTAGTAAAAATTGAACCATTAGGAGTAGCACCCACCAAGGCAAAGAGAAGAGTGGTG
CAGAGAGAAAAAAGAGCAGTGGGAATAGGAGCTTTGTTCCTTGGGTTCTTGGGAGCAGCAGGAAGCACTA
TGGGCGCAGCGTCAATGACGCTGACGGTACAGGCCAGACAATTATTGTCTGGTATAGTGCAGCAGCAGAA
CAATTTGCTGAGGGCTATTGAGGCGCAACAGCATCTGTTGCAACTCACAGTCTGGGGCATCAAGCAGCTC
CAGGCAAGAATCCTGGCTGTGGAAAGATACCTAAAGGATCAACAGCTCCTGGGGATTTGGGGTTGCTCTG
GAAAACTCATTTGCACCACTGCTGTGCCTTGGAATGCTAGTTGGAGTAATAAATCTCTGGAACAGATTTG
GAATCACACGACCTGGATGGAGTGGGACAGAGAAATTAACAATTACACAAGCTTAATACACTCCTTAATT
GAAGAATCGCAAAACCAGCAAGAAAAGAATGAACAAGAATTATTGGAATTAGATAAATGGGCAAGTTTGT
GGAATTGGTTTAACATAACAAATTGGCTGTGGTATATAAAATTATTCATAATGATAGTAGGAGGCTTGGT
AGGTTTAAGAATAGTTTTTGCTGTACTTTCTATAGTGAATAGAGTTAGGCAGGGATATTCACCATTATCG
TTTCAGACCCACCTCCCAACCCCGAGGGGACCCATGCATTGCATCTCAATTAGTCAGCAACCAGGTGTGG
AAAGTCCCCAGGCTCCCCAGCAGGCAGAAGTATGCAAAGCATGCGTCTCAATTAGTCAGCAACCATAGTC
CCGCCCCTAACTCCGCCCATCCCGCCCCTAACTCCGCCCAGTTCCGCCCATTCTCCGCCCCATGGCTGAC
TAATTTTTTTTATTTATGCAGAGGCCGAGGCCGCCTCGGCCTCTGAGCTATTCCAGAAGTAGTGAGGAGG
CTTTTTTGGAGGCCTAGGCTTTTGCAAAAAGCTTTCTAGAGGTACCACCGGAGCTTACCATGACCGAGTA
CAAGCCCACGGTGCGCCTCGCCACCCGCGACGACGTCCCCAGGGCCGTACGCACCCTCGCCGCCGCGTTC
GCCGACTACCCCGCCACGCGCCACACCGTCGATCCGGACCGCCACATCGAGCGGGTCACCGAGCTGCAAG
AACTCTTCCTCACGCGCGTCGGGCTCGACATCGGCAAGGTGTGGGTCGCGGACGACGGCGCCGCCGTGGC
GGTCTGGACCACGCCGGAGAGCGTCGAAGCGGGGGCGGTGTTCGCCGAGATCGGCCCGCGCATGGCCGAG
TTGAGCGGTTCCCGGCTGGCCGCGCAGCAACAGATGGAAGGCCTCCTGGCGCCGCACCGGCCCAAGGAGC
CCGCGTGGTTCCTGGCCACCGTCGGCGTCTCGCCCGACCACCAGGGCAAGGGTCTGGGCAGCGCCGTCGT
GCTCCCCGGAGTGGAGGCGGCCGAGCGCGCCGGGGTGCCCGCCTTCCTGGAGACCTCCGCGCCCCGCAAC
CTCCCCTTCTACGAGCGGCTCGGCTTCACCGTCACCGCCGACGTCGAGGTGCCCGAAGGACCGCGCACCT
GGTGCATGACCCGCAAGCCCGGTGCCAGTTAACGAATTCTAGATCTTGAGACAAATGGCAGTATTCATCC
ACAATTTTAAAAGAAAAGGGGGGATTGGGGGGTACAGTGCAGGGGAAAGAATAGTAGACATAATAGCAAC
AGACATACAAACTAAAGAATTACAAAAACAAATTACAAAAATTCAAAATTTTCGGGTTTATTACAGGGAC
AGCAGAGATCCACTTTGGCGCCGGCTCGAGGCCTGCAGGTGCAAAGATGGATAAAGTTTTAAACAGAGAG
GAATCTTTGCAGCTAATGGACCTTCTAGGTCTTGAAAGGAGTGGGAATTGGCTCCGGTGCCCGTCAGTGG
GCAGAGCGCACATCGCCCACAGTCCCCGAGAAGTTGGGGGGAGGGGTCGGCAATTGAACCGGTGCCTAGA
GAAGGTGGCGCGGGGTAAACTGGGAAAGTGATGTCGTGTACTGGCTCCGCCTTTTTCCCGAGGGTGGGGG
AGAACCGTATATAAGTGCAGTAGTCGCCGTGAACGTTCTTTTTCGCAACGGGTTTGCCGCCAGAACACAG
GTAAGTGCCGTGTGTGGTTCCCGCGGGCCTGGCCTCTTTACGGGTTATGGCCCTTGCGTGCCTTGAATTA
CTTCCACCTGGCTGCAGTACGTGATTCTTGATCCCGAGCTTCGGGTTGGAAGTGGGTGGGAGAGTTCGAG
GCCTTGCGCTTAAGGAGCCCCTTCGCCTCGTGCTTGAGTTGAGGCCTGGCCTGGGCGCTGGGGCCGCCGC
GTGCGAATCTGGTGGCACCTTCGCGCCTGTCTCGCTGCTTTCGATAAGTCTCTAGCCATTTAAAATTTTT
GATGACCTGCTGCGACGCTTTTTTTCTGGCAAGATAGTCTTGTAAATGCGGGCCAAGATCTGCACACTGG
TATTTCGGTTTTTGGGGCCGCGGGCGGCGACGGGGCCCGTGCGTCCCAGCGCACATGTTCGGCGAGGCGG
GGCCTGCGAGCGCGGCCACCGAGAATCGGACGGGGGTAGTCTCAAGCTGGCCGGCCTGCTCTGGTGCCTG
GCCTCGCGCCGCCGTGTATCGCCCCGCCCTGGGCGGCAAGGCTGGCCCGGTCGGCACCAGTTGCGTGAGC
GGAAAGATGGCCGCTTCCCGGCCCTGCTGCAGGGAGCTCAAAATGGAGGACGCGGCGCTCGGGAGAGCGG
GCGGGTGAGTCACCCACACAAAGGAAAAGGGCCTTTCCGTCCTCAGCCGTCGCTTCATGTGACTCCACGG
AGTACCGGGCGCCGTCCAGGCACCTCGATTAGTTCTCGAGCTTTTGGAGTACGTCGTCTTTAGGTTGGGG
GGAGGGGTTTTATGCGATGGAGTTTCCCCACACTGAGTGGGTGGAGACTGAAGTTAGGCCAGCTTGGCAC
TTGATGTAATTCTCCTTGGAATTTGCCCTTTTTGAGTTTGGATCTTGGTTCATTCTCAAGCCTCAGACAG
TGGTTCAAAGTTTTTTTCTTCCATTTCAGGTGTCGTGAGGCTAGCACCGCCACCATGGCCGAGGCGGTCG
CGGCTCCGATTTCTCCGTGGACGATGGCAGCCACGATTCAGGCCATGGAGAGGAAGATTGAATCGCAGGC
TGCTCGCCTGCTTTCCCTAGAAGGTCGAACCGGGATGGCCGAGAAGAAGCTGGCTGATTGCGAGAAGACA
GCCGTGGAGTTCGGGAACCAGCTGGAGGGCAAGTGGGCCGTGCTGGGGACCCTGCTGCAGGAGTACGGGC
TGCTGCAGAGGCGGCTGGAGAACGTGGAGAACCTGCTGCGCAACAGGAACTTCTGGATCCTGCGGCTGCC
CCCGGGCAGCAAGGGGGAGTCCCCTAAGGAGTGGGGCAAGCTGGAGGACTGGCAGAAGGAGCTCTACAAG
CACGTGATGAGGGGCAACTACGAGACGCTGGTCTCCCTGGACTACGCCATCTCCAAGCCCGAGGTCCTCT
CCCAGATTGAACAAGGGAAGGAGCCCTGCAACTGGCGCCGCCCTGGCCCCAAGATTCCAGATGTTCCTGT
GGACCCCAGTCCAGGCTCGGGGCCCCCAGTTCCCGCCCCAGACCTCTTGATGCAGATCAAGCAGGAGGGT
GAGCTCCAGCTCCAGGAGCAGCAGGCCCTGGGCGTGGAGGCGTGGGCAGCCGGGCAGCCAGATATTGGGG
AGGAGCCCTGGGGCCTCAGCCAGCTGGATTCCGGAGCAGGAGACATCTCCACGGATGCCACCTCTGGTGT
CCATTCCAACTTTTCCACCACCATCCCGCCCACCTCCTGGCAAACGGATCTCCCTCCCCACCATCCCTCT
TCAGCATGCTCGGACGGGACCCTGAAGCTCAACACAGCAGCCTCCACGGAAGCAGATGTAAAAATTGTAA
TAAAAACAGAAGTCCAGGAAGAGGAGGTGGTGGCCACACCCGTACATCCTACTGACCTAGAGGCTCACGG
GACCCTGTTTGGACCAGGCCAAGCCACACGGTTCTTCCCTAGTCCTGCCCAGGAAGGAGCCTGGGAAAGC
CAGGGCAGCTCCTTCCCCAGCCAGGACCCTGTGCTGGGGCTGCGAGAGCCCGCCCGGCCTGAGAGGGACA
TGGGTGAGCTCAGTCCTGCTGTGGCCCAGGAGGAGACCCCTCCTGGGGACTGGCTCTTCGGAGGGGTCCG
GTGGGGCTGGAATTTCCGGTGTAAACCGCCAGTGGGCCTGAACCCGAGGACGGGGCCCGAGGGGCTTCCT
TACTCCTCCCCGGACAACGGAGAGGCCATCTTGGACCCCAGCCAGGCCCCAAGGCCATTCAACGAACCCT
GTAAATACCCTGGCCGGACCAAAGGCTTTGGCCACAAGCCAGGGCTGAAGAAGCACCCCGCGGCGCCCCC
CGGGGGCCGGCCCTTCACCTGCGCCACGTGTGGGAAGAGCTTCCAGCTGCAAGTCAGCCTGAGCGCGCAC
CAGCGCAGCTGTGGGGCGCCCGACGGGTCGGGCCCGGGCACAGGCGGTGGCGGCAGCGGCAGTGGCGGCG
GCGGTGGCGGCAGCGGTGGGGGCAGCGCACGGGATGGCAGCGCCCTTCGGTGTGGGGAGTGCGGCCGTTG
CTTCACGCGCCCCGCGCACCTCATCCGCCATCGCATGCTGCACACCGGCGAGCGGCCCTTCCCCTGCACC
GAGTGTGAGAAGCGCTTCACCGAACGCTCCAAGCTCATCGACCACTACCGAACGCACACGGGCGTGCGGC
CCTTCACCTGCACCGTCTGCGGCAAAAGCTTCATCCGCAAGGACCACCTCCGCAAGCACCAGCGCAACCA
TGCAGCGGGCGCCAAGACCCCGGCCCGAGGCCAGCCACTCCCGACGCCGCCCGCACCTCCTGATCCCTTC
AAGAGCCCCGCCTCCAAAGGACCTTTGGCCTCCACAGACCTTGTGACCGACTGGACTTGTGGCCTCAGCG
TCCTGGGACCCACCGATGGCGGGGACATGTAGTAATGAACTAGTCCGTAACTTGAAAGTATTTCGATTTC
TTGGCTTTATATATCTTGTGGAAAGGACGAAGTGACTAACGCTACGTCGAGCCTACGCGTTAAGTCGACA
ATCAACCTCTGGATTACAAAATTTGTGAAAGATTGACTGGTATTCTTAACTATGTTGCTCCTTTTACGCT
ATGTGGATACGCTGCTTTAATGCCTTTGTATCATGCTATTGCTTCCCGTATGGCTTTCATTTTCTCCTCC
TTGTATAAATCCTGGTTGCTGTCTCTTTATGAGGAGTTGTGGCCCGTTGTCAGGCAACGTGGCGTGGTGT
GCACTGTGTTTGCTGACGCAACCCCCACTGGTTGGGGCATTGCCACCACCTGTCAGCTCCTTTCCGGGAC
TTTCGCTTTCCCCCTCCCTATTGCCACGGCGGAACTCATCGCCGCCTGCCTTGCCCGCTGCTGGACAGGG
GCTCGGCTGTTGGGCACTGACAATTCCGTGGTGTTGTCGGGGAAATCATCGTCCTTTCCTTGGCTGCTCG
CCTGTGTTGCCACCTGGATTCTGCGCGGGACGTCCTTCTGCTACGTCCCTTCGGCCCTCAATCCAGCGGA
CCTTCCTTCCCGCGGCCTGCTGCCGGCTCTGCGGCCTCTTCCGCGTCTTCGCCTTCGCCCTCAGACGAGT
CGGATCTCCCTTTGGGCCGCCTCCCCGCGTCGACTTTAAGACCAATGACTTACAAGGCAGCTGTAGATCT
TAGCCACTTTTTAAAAGAAAAGGGGGGACTGGAAGGGCTAATTCACTCCCAACGAAGACAAGATCTGCTT
TTTGCTTGTACTGGGTCTCTCTGGTTAGACCAGATCTGAGCCTGGGAGCTCTCTGGCTAACTAGGGAACC
CACTGCTTAAGCCTCAATAAAGCTTGCCTTGAGTGCTTCAAGTAGTGTGTGCCCGTCTGTTGTGTGACTC
TGGTAACTAGAGATCCCTCAGACCCTTTTAGTCAGTGTGGAAAATCTCTAGCAGTACGTATAGTAGTTCA
TGTCATCTTATTATTCAGTATTTATAACTTGCAAAGAAATGAATATCAGAGAGTGAGAGGAACTTGTTTA
TTGCAGCTTATAATGGTTACAAATAAAGCAATAGCATCACAAATTTCACAAATAAAGCATTTTTTTCACT
GCATTCTAGTTGTGGTTTGTCCAAACTCATCAATGTATCTTATCATGTCTGGCTCTAGCTATCCCGCCCC
TAACTCCGCCCATCCCGCCCCTAACTCCGCCCAGTTCCGCCCATTCTCCGCCCCATGGCTGACTAATTTT
TTTTATTTATGCAGAGGCCGAGGCCGCCTCGGCCTCTGAGCTATTCCAGAAGTAGTGAGGAGGCTTTTTT
GGAGGCCTAGGGACGTACCCAATTCGCCCTATAGTGAGTCGTATTACGCGCGCTCACTGGCCGTCGTTTT
ACAACGTCGTGACTGGGAAAACCCTGGCGTTACCCAACTTAATCGCCTTGCAGCACATCCCCCTTTCGCC
AGCTGGCGTAATAGCGAAGAGGCCCGCACCGATCGCCCTTCCCAACAGTTGCGCAGCCTGAATGGCGAAT
GGG
[124 nt withheld, positions 7634-7757]
C
[91 nt withheld, positions 7759-7849]
A
[49 nt withheld, positions 7851-7899]
CCTTTGACGTTGGAGTCCACGTTCTTT
[37 nt withheld, positions 7927-7963]
ACCCTATCTCGGTCTATTCTTTTGATTTATAAGGGATTTTGCCGATTTCGGCCTATTGGTTAAAAAATGA
GCTGATTTAACAAAAATTTAACGCGAATTTTAACAAAATATTAACGCTTACAATTTAGGTGGCACTTTTC
GGGGAAATGTGCGCGGAACCCCTATTTGTTTATTTTTCTAAATACATTCAAATATGTATCCGCTCATGAG
ACAATAACCCTGATAAATGCTTCAATAATATTGAAAAAGGAAGAGTATGAGTATTCAACATTTCCGTGTC
GCCCTTATTCCCTTTTTTGCGGCATTTTGCCTTCCTGTTTTTGCTCACCCAGAAACGCTGGTGAAAGTAA
AAGATGCTGAAGATCAGTTGGGTGCACGAGTGGGTTACATCGAACTGGATCTCAACAGCGGTAAGATCCT
TGAGAGTTTTCGCCCCGAAGAACGTTTTCCAATGATGAGCACTTTTAAAGTTCTGCTATGTGGCGCGGTA
TTATCCCGTATTGACGCCGGGCAAGAGCAACTCGGTCGCCGCATACACTATTCTCAGAATGACTTGGTTG
AGTACTCACCAGTCACAGAAAAGCATCTTACGGATGGCATGACAGTAAGAGAATTATGCAGTGCTGCCAT
AACCATGAGTGATAACACTGCGGCCAACTTACTTCTGACAACGATCGGAGGACCGAAGGAGCTAACCGCT
TTTTTGCACAACATGGGGGATCATGTAACTCGCCTTGATCGTTGGGAACCGGAGCTGAATGAAGCCATAC
CAAACGACGAGCGTGACACCACGATGCCTGTAGCAATGGCAACAACGTTGCGCAAACTATTAACTGGCGA
ACTACTTACTCTAGCTTCCCGGCAACAATTAATAGACTGGATGGAGGCGGATAAAGTTGCAGGACCACTT
CTGCGCTCGGCCCTTCCGGCTGGCTGGTTTATTGCTGATAAATCTGGAGCCGGTGAGCGTGGGTCTCGCG
GTATCATTGCAGCACTGGGGCCAGATGGTAAGCCCTCCCGTATCGTAGTTATCTACACGACGGGGAGTCA
GGCAACTATGGATGAACGAAATAGACAGATCGCTGAGATAGGTGCCTCACTGATTAAGCATTGGTAACTG
TCAGACCAAGTTTACTCATATATACTTTAGATTGATTTAAAACTTCATTTTTAATTTAAAAGGATCTAGG
TGAAGATCCTTTTTGATAATCTCATGACCAAAATCCCTTAACGTGAGTTTTCGTTCCACTGAGCGTCAGA
CCCCGTAGAAAAGATCAAAGGATCTTCTTGAGATCCTTTTTTTCTGCGCGTAATCTGCTGCTTGCAAACA
AAAAAACCACCGCTACCAGCGGTGGTTTGTTTGCCGGATCAAGAGCTACCAACTCTTTTTCCGAAGGTAA
CTGGCTTCAGCAGAGCGCAGATACCAAATACTGTTCTTCTAGTGTAGCCGTAGTTAGGCCACCACTTCAA
GAACTCTGTAGCACCGCCTACATACCTCGCTCTGCTAATCCTGTTACCAGTGGCTGCTGCCAGTGGCGAT
AAGTCGTGTCTTACCGGGTTGGACTCAAGACGATAGTTACCGGATAAGGCGCAGCGGTCGGGCTGAACGG
GGGGTTCGTGCACACAGCCCAGCTTGGAGCGAACGACCTACACCGAACTGAGATACCTACAGCGTGAGCT
ATGAGAAAGCGCCACGCTTCCCGAAGGGAGAAAGGCGGACAGGTATCCGGTAAGCGGCAGGGTCGGAACA
GGAGAGCGCACGAGGGAGCTTCCAGGGGGAAACGCCTGGTATCTTTATAGTCCTGTCGGGTTTCGCCACC
TCTGACTTGAGCGTCGATTTTTGTGATGCTCGTCAGGGGGGCGGAGCCTATGGAAAAACGCCAGCAACGC
GGCCTTTTTACGGTTCCTGGCCTTTTGCTGGCCTTTTGCTCACATGTTCTTTCCTGCGTTATCCCCTGAT
TCTGTGGATAACCGTATTACCGCCTTTGAGTGAGCTGATACCGCTCGCCGCAGCCGAACGACCGAGCGCA
GCGAGTCAGTGAGCGAGGAAGCGGAAGAGCGCCCAATACGCAAACCGCCTCTCCCCGCGCGTTGGCCGAT
TCATTAATGCAGCTGGCACGACAGGTTTCCCGACTGGAAAGCGGGCAGTGAGCGCAACGCAATTAATGTG
AGTTAGCTCACTCATTAGGCACCCCAGGCTTTACACTTTATGCTTCCGGCTCGTATGTTGTGTGGAATTG
TGAGCGGATAACAATTTCACACAGGAAACAGCTATGACCATGATTACGCCAAGCGCGCAATTAACCCTCA
CTAAAGGGAACAAAAGCTGGAGCTGCAAGC
