>Addgene plasmid #143343 | TFORF2127 | depositor partial sequence | sequence record 282167 | Insert
ACCGCCACCATGGCCGAGGCGGTCGCGGCTCCGATTTCTCCGTGGACGATGGCAGCCACGATTCAGGCCA
TGGAGAGGAAGATTGAATCGCAGGCTGCTCGCCTGCTTTCCCTAGAAGGTCGAACCGGGATGGCCGAGAA
GAAGCTGGCTGATTGCGAGAAGACAGCCGTGGAGTTCGGGAACCAGCTGGAGGGCAAGTGGGCCGTGCTG
GGGACCCTGCTGCAGGAGTACGGGCTGCTGCAGAGGCGGCTGGAGAACGTGGAGAACCTGCTGCGCAACA
GGAACTTCTGGATCCTGCGGCTGCCCCCGGGCAGCAAGGGGGAGTCCCCTAAGGAGTGGGGCAAGCTGGA
GGACTGGCAGAAGGAGCTCTACAAGCACGTGATGAGGGGCAACTACGAGACGCTGGTCTCCCTGGACTAC
GCCATCTCCAAGCCCGAGGTCCTCTCCCAGATTGAACAAGGGAAGGAGCCCTGCAACTGGCGCCGCCCTG
GCCCCAAGATTCCAGATGTTCCTGTGGACCCCAGTCCAGGCTCGGGGCCCCCAGTTCCCGCCCCAGACCT
CTTGATGCAGATCAAGCAGGAGGGTGAGCTCCAGCTCCAGGAGCAGCAGGCCCTGGGCGTGGAGGCGTGG
GCAGCCGGGCAGCCAGATATTGGGGAGGAGCCCTGGGGCCTCAGCCAGCTGGATTCCGGAGCAGGAGACA
TCTCCACGGATGCCACCTCTGGTGTCCATTCCAACTTTTCCACCACCATCCCGCCCACCTCCTGGCAAAC
GGATCTCCCTCCCCACCATCCCTCTTCAGCATGCTCGGACGGGACCCTGAAGCTCAACACAGCAGCCTCC
ACGGAAGCAGATGTAAAAATTGTAATAAAAACAGAAGTCCAGGAAGAGGAGGTGGTGGCCACACCCGTAC
ATCCTACTGACCTAGAGGCTCACGGGACCCTGTTTGGACCAGGCCAAGCCACACGGTTCTTCCCTAGTCC
TGCCCAGGAAGGAGCCTGGGAAAGCCAGGGCAGCTCCTTCCCCAGCCAGGACCCTGTGCTGGGGCTGCGA
GAGCCCGCCCGGCCTGAGAGGGACATGGGTGAGCTCAGTCCTGCTGTGGCCCAGGAGGAGACCCCTCCTG
GGGACTGGCTCTTCGGAGGGGTCCGGTGGGGCTGGAATTTCCGGTGTAAACCGCCAGTGGGCCTGAACCC
GAGGACGGGGCCCGAGGGGCTTCCTTACTCCTCCCCGGACAACGGAGAGGCCATCTTGGACCCCAGCCAG
GCCCCAAGGCCATTCAACGAACCCTGTAAATACCCTGGCCGGACCAAAGGCTTTGGCCACAAGCCAGGGC
TGAAGAAGCACCCCGCGGCGCCCCCCGGGGGCCGGCCCTTCACCTGCGCCACGTGTGGGAAGAGCTTCCA
GCTGCAAGTCAGCCTGAGCGCGCACCAGCGCAGCTGTGGGGCGCCCGACGGGTCGGGCCCGGGCACAGGC
GGTGGCGGCAGCGGCAGTGGCGGCGGCGGTGGCGGCAGCGGTGGGGGCAGCGCACGGGATGGCAGCGCCC
TTCGGTGTGGGGAGTGCGGCCGTTGCTTCACGCGCCCCGCGCACCTCATCCGCCATCGCATGCTGCACAC
CGGCGAGCGGCCCTTCCCCTGCACCGAGTGTGAGAAGCGCTTCACCGAACGCTCCAAGCTCATCGACCAC
TACCGAACGCACACGGGCGTGCGGCCCTTCACCTGCACCGTCTGCGGCAAAAGCTTCATCCGCAAGGACC
ACCTCCGCAAGCACCAGCGCAACCATGCAGCGGGCGCCAAGACCCCGGCCCGAGGCCAGCCACTCCCGAC
GCCGCCCGCACCTCCTGATCCCTTCAAGAGCCCCGCCTCCAAAGGACCTTTGGCCTCCACAGACCTTGTG
ACCGACTGGACTTGTGGCCTCAGCGTCCTGGGACCCACCGATGGCGGGGACATGTAGTAATGAACTAGTC
CGTAACTTGAAAGTATTTCGATTTCTTGGCTTTATATATCTTGTGGAAAGGACGAAGTGACTAACGCTAC
GTCGAGCCT
