>Addgene plasmid #143343 | TFORF2127 | depositor partial sequence | sequence record 282168 | Barcode
AGTGACTAACGCTACGTCGAGCCT
